>Addgene plasmid #248997 | pKlab1157-HBEGF-2a-3xFLAG-BRCA1(full-length)-P1749S-2a-mRuby3-HBBIVS2-WPRE | addgene full sequence | sequence record 495753 | Addgene NGS Result
GTGCCAGCTGCATTAACATGGTCATAGCTGTTTCCTTGCGTATTGGGCGCTCTCCGCTTCCTCGCTCACT
GACTCGCTGCGCTCGGTCGTTCGGGTAAAGCCTGGGGTGCCTAATGAGCAAAAGGCCAGCAAAAGGCCAG
GAACCGTAAAAAGGCCGCGTTGCTGGCGTTTTTCCATAGGCTCCGCCCCCCTGACGAGCATCACAAAAAT
CGACGCTCAAGTCAGAGGTGGCGAAACCCGACAGGACTATAAAGATACCAGGCGTTTCCCCCTGGAAGCT
CCCTCGTGCGCTCTCCTGTTCCGACCCTGCCGCTTACCGGATACCTGTCCGCCTTTCTCCCTTCGGGAAG
CGTGGCGCTTTCTCATAGCTCACGCTGTAGGTATCTCAGTTCGGTGTAGGTCGTTCGCTCCAAGCTGGGC
TGTGTGCACGAACCCCCCGTTCAGCCCGACCGCTGCGCCTTATCCGGTAACTATCGTCTTGAGTCCAACC
CGGTAAGACACGACTTATCGCCACTGGCAGCAGCCACTGGTAACAGGATTAGCAGAGCGAGGTATGTAGG
CGGTGCTACAGAGTTCTTGAAGTGGTGGCCTAACTACGGCTACACTAGAAGAACAGTATTTGGTATCTGC
GCTCTGCTGAAGCCAGTTACCTTCGGAAAAAGAGTTGGTAGCTCTTGATCCGGCAAACAAACCACCGCTG
GTAGCGGTGGTTTTTTTGTTTGCAAGCAGCAGATTACGCGCAGAAAAAAAGGATCTCAAGAAGATCCTTT
GATCTTTTCTACGGGGTCTGACGCTCAGTGGAACGAAAACTCACGTTAAGGGATTTTGGTCATGAGATTA
TCAAAAAGGATCTTCACCTAGATCCTTTTAAATTAAAAATGAAGTTTTAAATCAATCTAAAGTATATATG
AGTAAACTTGGTCTGACAGTTACCAATGCTTAATCAGTGAGGCACCTATCTCAGCGATCTGTCTATTTCG
TTCATCCATAGTTGCCTGACTCCCCGTCGTGTAGATAACTACGATACGGGAGGGCTTACCATCTGGCCCC
AGTGCTGCAATGATACCGCGAGAACCACGCTCACCGGCTCCAGATTTATCAGCAATAAACCAGCCAGCCG
GAAGGGCCGAGCGCAGAAGTGGTCCTGCAACTTTATCCGCCTCCATCCAGTCTATTAATTGTTGCCGGGA
AGCTAGAGTAAGTAGTTCGCCAGTTAATAGTTTGCGCAACGTTGTTGCCATTGCTACAGGCATCGTGGTG
TCACGCTCGTCGTTTGGTATGGCTTCATTCAGCTCCGGTTCCCAACGATCAAGGCGAGTTACATGATCCC
CCATGTTGTGCAAAAAAGCGGTTAGCTCCTTCGGTCCTCCGATCGTTGTCAGAAGTAAGTTGGCCGCAGT
GTTATCACTCATGGTTATGGCAGCACTGCATAATTCTCTTACTGTCATGCCATCCGTAAGATGCTTTTCT
GTGACTGGTGAGTACTCAACCAAGTCATTCTGAGAATAGTGTATGCGGCGACCGAGTTGCTCTTGCCCGG
CGTCAATACGGGATAATACCGCGCCACATAGCAGAACTTTAAAAGTGCTCATCATTGGAAAACGTTCTTC
GGGGCGAAAACTCTCAAGGATCTTACCGCTGTTGAGATCCAGTTCGATGTAACCCACTCGTGCACCCAAC
TGATCTTCAGCATCTTTTACTTTCACCAGCGTTTCTGGGTGAGCAAAAACAGGAAGGCAAAATGCCGCAA
AAAAGGGAATAAGGGCGACACGGAAATGTTGAATACTCATACTCTTCCTTTTTCAATATTATTGAAGCAT
TTATCAGGGTTATTGTCTCATGAGCGGATACATATTTGAATGTATTTAGAAAAATAAACAAATAGGGGTT
CCGCGCACATTTCCCCGAAAAGTGCCACCTAAATTGTAAGCGTTAATATTTTGTTAAAATTCGCGTTAAA
TTTTTGTTAAATCAGCTCATTTTTTAACCAATAGGCCGAAATCGGCAAAATCCCTTATAAATCAAAAGAA
TAGACCGAGATAGGGTTGAGTGGCCGCTACAGGGCGCTCCCATTCGCCATTCAGGCTGCGCAACTGTTGG
GAAGGGCGTTTCGGTGCGGGCCTCTTCGCTATTACGCCAGCTGGCGAAAGGGGGATGTGCTGCAAGGCGA
TTAAGTTGGGTAACGCCAGGGTTTTCCCAGTCACGACGTTGTAAAACGACGGCCAGTCCCCCGGTCAGGC
AACATCACCCGAGCGCGACGTAATACGACTCACTATAGGGCGAATTGGCGGAAGGCCGTCAAGGCCGCAT
ACGCGTCCATGTCTTCGGAAATACAAGGACTTCTGCATCCATGGAGAATGCAAATATGTGAAGGAGCTCC
GGGCTCCCTCCTGCATGTAAGTGCCCCTTCCCCAGGGCTGAATCTCATCAGCACACTTTGTCAGCCACGT
GGCTGTTCCTCGTTGTCACTGTTCCTTGAATTCATGATTTCACCCAGTTTCTTCTCAACCTCTGGGCGGA
AGTTGGGAGGAGGGGAAATATATTTTTAGTCAGCGGAAGCCCCCTCCCCCCTATAGGATGCAATTTCCTG
TGGTATGGTTTTGTGACGTGCTTTAATCCTTGGGGACATTTCCTGCTTGCCCAGAAATGAGCATGTGGCT
AGGACAGCTGGCACCTGAAGGCAGGCCCTTAATTCTTGCCTGATGCCCTACTCTGGGAGGGAGAAGCCAG
TAGGAAACATGGCAGAGTGGGCTTCCAGGGCAGAGTAGAGCTCCTGTGGGAAGGTAGGAAGTGCATTTGG
ATGCATGATGTATAGGTATGTGTGTATTTGGGTTTATGTGCATGTAAGTGTGCAAATGTGGATTGACTGT
GAGGCATGGCAGGACTGTACAGAGAGGGATCATCATGGCGGCAGGTTGAGGCCTCTCTTTCTTCTTCCTT
ATCCCAGCAAGGACGAGGAGGTGGGAGACATGGAGAGTACTGGCCTTTGGCCACGTTGTGAGAGAACAAT
TCCTTTGTGCAGGGTTCACAGGAAATGGAACCTGACCCATTAGGCATCAGCCCCCGGAATTCTAGGGCGC
AGTAGTCCAGGGTTTCCTTGATGATGTCATACTTATCCTGTCCCTTTTTTTTCCACAGCTGCCACCCGGG
TTACCATGGAAAAAGGTGTCATGGGCTGAGCCTCCCAGTGGAAAATCGCTTATATACCTATGACCACACA
ACCATCCTGGCCGTGGTGGCTGTGGTGCTGTCATCTGTCTGTCTGCTGGTCATCGTGGGGCTTCTCATGT
TTAGGTACCATAGGAGAGGAGGTTATGATGTGGAAAATGAAGAGAAAGTGAAGTTGGGCATGACTAATTC
CCACGGATCCGAGGGCAGAGGAAGTCTGCTAACATGCGGTGACGTCGAGGAGAATCCTGGCCCAGCACCG
GGATCCACCGGTGACTACAAAGACCATGACGGTGATTATAAAGATCATGACATCGACTACAAGGATGACG
ATGACAAGCCAGTGTGGTGGAATTCGATATCAACAAGTTTGTACAAAAAAGTTGGCGATTTATCTGCTCT
TCGCGTTGAAGAAGTACAAAATGTCATTAATGCTATGCAGAAAATCTTAGAGTGTCCCATCTGTCTGGAG
TTGATCAAGGAACCGGTGTCCACAAAGTGTGACCACATATTTTGCAAATTTTGCATGCTGAAACTTCTCA
ACCAGAAGAAAGGGCCTTCACAGTGTCCTTTATGTAAGAATGATATAACCAAAAGGAGCCTACAAGAAAG
TACGAGATTTAGTCAACTTGTTGAAGAGCTATTGAAAATCATTTGTGCTTTTCAGCTTGACACAGGTTTG
GAGTATGCAAACAGCTATAATTTTGCAAAAAAGGAAAATAACTCTCCTGAACATCTAAAAGATGAAGTTT
CTATCATCCAAAGTATGGGCTACAGAAACCGTGCCAAAAGACTTCTACAGAGTGAACCCGAAAATCCTTC
CTTGCAGGAAACCAGTCTCAGTGTCCAACTCTCTAACCTTGGAACTGTGAGAACTCTGAGGACAAAGCAG
CGGATACAACCTCAAAAGACGTCTGTCTACATTGAATTGGGATCTGATTCTTCTGAAGATACCGTTAATA
AGGCAACTTATTGCAGTGTGGGAGATCAAGAATTGTTACAAATCACCCCTCAAGGAACCAGGGATGAAAT
CAGTTTGGATTCTGCAAAAAAGGCTGCTTGTGAATTTTCTGAGACGGATGTAACAAATACTGAACATCAT
CAACCCAGTAATAATGATTTGAACACCACTGAGAAGCGTGCAGCTGAGAGGCATCCAGAAAAGTATCAGG
GTAGTTCTGTTTCAAACTTGCATGTGGAGCCATGTGGCACAAATACTCATGCCAGCTCATTACAGCATGA
GAACAGCAGTTTATTACTCACTAAAGACAGAATGAATGTAGAAAAGGCTGAATTCTGTAATAAAAGCAAA
CAGCCTGGCTTAGCAAGGAGCCAACATAACAGATGGGCTGGAAGTAAGGAAACATGTAATGATAGGCGGA
CTCCCAGCACAGAAAAAAAGGTAGATCTGAATGCTGATCCCCTGTGTGAGAGAAAAGAATGGAATAAGCA
GAAACTGCCATGCTCAGAGAATCCTAGAGATACTGAAGATGTTCCTTGGATAACACTAAATAGCAGCATT
CAGAAAGTTAATGAGTGGTTTTCCAGAAGTGATGAACTGTTAGGTTCTGATGACTCACATGATGGGGAGT
CTGAATCAAATGCCAAAGTAGCTGATGTATTGGACGTTCTAAATGAGGTAGATGAATATTCTGGTTCTTC
AGAGAAAATAGACTTACTGGCCAGTGATCCTCATGAGGCTTTAATATGTAAAAGTGAAAGAGTTCACTCC
AAATCAGTAGAGAGTAATATTGAAGACAAAATATTTGGGAAAACCTATCGGAAGAAGGCAAGCCTCCCCA
ACTTAAGCCATGTAACTGAAAATCTAATTATAGGAGCATTTGTTACTGAGCCACAGATAATACAAGAGCG
TCCCCTCACAAATAAATTAAAGCGTAAAAGGAGACCTACATCAGGCCTTCATCCTGAGGATTTTATCAAG
AAAGCAGATTTGGCAGTTCAAAAGACTCCTGAAATGATAAATCAGGGAACTAACCAAACGGAGCAGAATG
GTCAAGTGATGAATATTACTAATAGTGGTCATGAGAATAAAACAAAAGGTGATTCTATTCAGAATGAGAA
AAATCCTAACCCAATAGAATCACTCGAAAAAGAATCTGCTTTCAAAACGAAAGCTGAACCTATAAGCAGC
AGTATAAGCAATATGGAACTCGAATTAAATATCCACAATTCAAAAGCACCTAAAAAGAATAGGCTGAGGA
GGAAGTCTTCTACCAGGCATATTCATGCGCTTGAACTAGTAGTCAGTAGAAATCTAAGCCCACCTAATTG
TACTGAATTGCAAATTGATAGTTGTTCTAGCAGTGAAGAGATAAAGAAAAAAAAGTACAACCAAATGCCA
GTCAGGCACAGCAGAAACCTACAACTCATGGAAGGTAAAGAACCTGCAACTGGAGCCAAGAAGAGTAACA
AGCCAAATGAACAGACAAGTAAAAGACATGACAGTGATACTTTCCCAGAGCTGAAGTTAACAAATGCACC
TGGTTCTTTTACTAAGTGTTCAAATACCAGTGAACTTAAAGAATTTGTCAATCCTAGCCTTCCAAGAGAA
GAAAAAGAAGAGAAACTAGAAACAGTTAAAGTGTCTAATAATGCTGAAGACCCCAAAGATCTCATGTTAA
GTGGAGAAAGGGTTTTGCAAACTGAAAGATCTGTAGAGAGTAGCAGTATTTCACTGGTACCTGGTACTGA
TTATGGCACTCAGGAAAGTATCTCGTTACTGGAAGTTAGCACTCTAGGGAAGGCAAAAACAGAACCAAAT
AAATGTGTGAGTCAGTGTGCAGCATTTGAAAACCCCAAGGGACTAATTCATGGTTGTTCCAAAGATAATA
GAAATGACACAGAAGGCTTTAAGTATCCATTGGGACATGAAGTTAACCACAGTCGGGAAACAAGCATAGA
AATGGAAGAAAGTGAACTTGATGCTCAGTATTTGCAGAATACATTCAAGGTTTCAAAGCGCCAGTCATTT
GCTCTGTTTTCAAATCCAGGAAATGCAGAAGAGGAATGTGCAACATTCTCTGCCCACTCTGGGTCCTTAA
AGAAACAAAGTCCAAAAGTCACTTTTGAATGTGAACAAAAGGAAGAAAATCAAGGAAAGAATGAGTCTAA
TATCAAGCCTGTACAGACAGTTAATATCACTGCAGGCTTTCCTGTGGTTGGTCAGAAAGATAAGCCAGTT
GATAATGCCAAATGTAGTATCAAAGGAGGCTCTAGGTTTTGTCTATCATCTCAGTTCAGAGGCAACGAAA
CTGGACTCATTACTCCAAATAAACATGGACTTTTACAAAACCCATATCGTATACCACCACTTTTTCCCAT
CAAGTCATTTGTTAAAACTAAATGTAAGAAAAATCTGCTAGAGGAAAACTTTGAGGAACATTCAATGTCA
CCTGAAAGAGAAATGGGAAATGAGAACATTCCAAGTACAGTGAGCACAATTAGCCGTAATAACATTAGAG
AAAATGTTTTTAAAGGAGCCAGCTCAAGCAATATTAATGAAGTAGGTTCCAGTACTAATGAAGTGGGCTC
CAGTATTAATGAAATAGGTTCCAGTGATGAAAACATTCAAGCAGAACTAGGTAGAAACAGAGGGCCAAAA
TTGAATGCTATGCTTAGATTAGGGGTTTTGCAACCTGAGGTCTATAAACAAAGTCTTCCTGGAAGTAATT
GTAAGCATCCTGAAATAAAAAAGCAAGAATATGAAGAAGTAGTTCAGACTGTTAATACAGATTTCTCTCC
ATATCTGATTTCAGATAACTTAGAACAGCCTATGGGAAGTAGTCATGCATCTCAGGTTTGTTCTGAGACA
CCTGATGACCTGTTAGATGATGGTGAAATAAAGGAAGATACTAGTTTTGCTGAAAATGACATTAAGGAAA
GTTCTGCTGTTTTTAGCAAAAGCGTCCAGAGAGGAGAGCTTAGCAGGAGTCCTAGCCCTTTCACCCATAC
ACATTTGGCTCAGGGTTACCGAAGAGGGGCCAAGAAATTAGAGTCCTCAGAAGAGAACTTATCTAGTGAG
GATGAAGAGCTTCCCTGCTTCCAACACTTGTTATTTGGTAAAGTAAACAATATACCTTCTCAGTCTACTA
GGCATAGCACCGTTGCTACCGAGTGTCTGTCTAAGAACACAGAGGAGAATTTATTATCATTGAAGAATAG
CTTAAATGACTGCAGTAACCAGGTAATATTGGCAAAGGCATCTCAGGAACATCACCTTAGTGAGGAAACA
AAATGTTCTGCTAGCTTGTTTTCTTCACAGTGCAGTGAATTGGAAGACTTGACTGCAAATACAAACACCC
AGGATCCTTTCTTGATTGGTTCTTCCAAACAAATGAGGCATCAGTCTGAAAGCCAGGGAGTTGGTCTGAG
TGACAAGGAATTGGTTTCAGATGATGAAGAAAGAGGAACGGGCTTGGAAGAAAATAATCAAGAAGAGCAA
AGCATGGATTCAAACTTAGGTGAAGCAGCATCTGGGTGTGAGAGTGAAACAAGCGTCTCTGAAGACTGCT
CAGGGCTATCCTCTCAGAGTGACATTTTAACCACTCAGCAGAGGGATACCATGCAACATAACCTGATAAA
GCTCCAGCAGGAAATGGCTGAACTAGAAGCTGTGTTAGAACAGCATGGGAGCCAGCCTTCTAACAGCTAC
CCTTCCATCATAAGTGACTCCTCTGCCCTTGAGGACCTGCGAAATCCAGAACAAAGCACATCAGAAAAAG
CAGTATTAACTTCACAGAAAAGTAGTGAATACCCTATAAGCCAGAATCCAGAAGGCCTTTCTGCTGACAA
GTTTGAGGTGTCTGCAGATAGTTCTACCAGTAAAAATAAAGAACCAGGAGTGGAAAGGTCATCCCCTTCT
AAATGCCCATCATTAGATGATAGGTGGTACATGCACAGTTGCTCTGGGAGTCTTCAGAATAGAAACTACC
CATCTCAAGAGGAGCTCATTAAGGTTGTTGATGTGGAGGAGCAACAGCTGGAAGAGTCTGGGCCACACGA
TTTGACGGAAACATCTTACTTGCCAAGGCAAGATCTAGAGGGAACCCCTTACCTGGAATCTGGAATCAGC
CTCTTCTCTGATGACCCTGAATCTGATCCTTCTGAAGACAGAGCCCCAGAGTCAGCTCGTGTTGGCAACA
TACCATCTTCAACCTCTGCATTGAAAGTTCCCCAATTGAAAGTTGCAGAATCTGCCCAGGGTCCAGCTGC
TGCTCATACTACTGATACTGCTGGGTATAATGCAATGGAAGAAAGTGTGAGCAGGGAGAAGCCAGAATTG
ACAGCTTCAACAGAAAGGGTCAACAAAAGAATGTCCATGGTGGTGTCTGGCCTGACCCCAGAAGAATTTA
TGCTCGTGTACAAGTTTGCCAGAAAACACCACATCACTTTAACTAATCTAATTACTGAAGAGACTACTCA
TGTTGTTATGAAAACAGATGCTGAGTTTGTGTGTGAACGGACACTGAAATATTTTCTAGGAATTGCGGGA
GGAAAATGGGTAGTTAGCTATTTCTGGGTGACCCAGTCTATTAAAGAAAGAAAAATGCTGAATGAGCATG
ATTTTGAAGTCAGAGGAGATGTGGTCAATGGAAGAAACCACCAAGGTTCAAAGCGAGCAAGAGAATCCCA
GGACAGAAAGATCTTCAGGGGGCTAGAAATCTGTTGCTATGGGCCCTTCACCAACATGCCCACAGATCAA
CTGGAATGGATGGTACAGCTGTGTGGTGCTTCTGTGGTGAAGGAGCTTTCATCATTCACCCTTGGCACAG
GTGTCCACCCAATTGTGGTTGTGCAGCCAGATGCCTGGACAGAGGACAATGGCTTCCATGCAATTGGGCA
GATGTGTGAGGCACCTGTGGTGACCCGAGAGTGGGTGTTGGACAGTGTAGCACTCTACCAGTGCCAGGAG
CTGGACACCTACCTGATACCCCAGATCCCCCACAGCCACTACACCGGTGGCTCCGCCACCAATTTCAGCC
TGCTCAAGCAGGCTGGCGACGTGGAGGAAAACCCAGGACCTGCGCCGGGTTCGCAATTGGTGTCTAAGGG
CGAAGAGCTGATCAAGGAAAATATGCGTATGAAGGTGGTCATGGAAGGTTCGGTCAACGGCCACCAATTC
AAATGCACAGGTGAAGGAGAAGGCAGACCGTACGAGGGAGTGCAAACCATGAGGATCAAAGTCATCGAGG
GAGGACCCCTGCCATTTGCCTTTGACATTCTTGCCACGTCGTTCATGTATGGCAGCCGTACCTTTATCAA
GTACCCGGCCGACATCCCTGATTTCTTTAAACAGTCCTTTCCTGAGGGTTTTACTTGGGAAAGAGTTACG
AGATACGAAGATGGTGGAGTCGTCACCGTCACGCAGGACACCAGCCTTGAGGATGGCGAGCTCGTCTACA
ACGTCAAGGTCAGAGGGGTAAACTTTCCCTCCAATGGTCCCGTGATGCAGAAGAAGACCAAGGGTTGGGA
GCCTAATACAGAGATGATGTATCCAGCAGATGGTGGTCTGAGAGGATACACTGACATCGCACTGAAAGTT
GATGGTGGTGGCCATCTGCACTGCAACTTCGTGACAACTTACAGGTCAAAAAAGACCGTCGGGAACATCA
AGATGCCCGGTGTCCATGCCGTTGATCACCGCCTGGAAAGGATCGAGGAGAGTGACAATGAAACCTACGT
AGTGCAAAGAGAAGTGGCAGTTGCCAAATACAGCAACCTTGGTGGTGGCATGGACGAGCTGTACAAGTAA
TAGTAAACGCTAGCGTTTAAACCTTCAGGGTGAGTCTATGGGACGCTTGATGTTTTCTTTCCCCTTCTTT
TCTATGGTTAAGTTCATGTCATAGGAAGGGGATAAGTAACAGGGTACAGTTTAGAATGGGAAACAGACGA
ATGATTGCATCAGTGTGGAAGTCTCAGGATCGTTTTAGTTTCTTTTATTTGCTGTTCATAACAATTGTTT
TCTTTTGTTTAATTCTTGCTTTCTTTTTTTTTCTTCTCCGCAATTTTTACTATTATACTTAATGCCTTAA
CATTGTGTATAACAAAAGGAAATATCTCTGAGATACATTAAGTAACTTAAAAAAAAACTTTACACAGTCT
GCCTAGTACATTACTATTTGGAATATATGTGTGCTTATTTGCATATTCATAATCTCCCTACTTTATTTTC
TTTTATTTTTAATTGATACATAATCATTATACATATTTATGGGTTAAAGTGTAATGTTTTAATATGTGTA
CACATATTGACCAAATCAGGGTAATTTTGCATTTGTAATTTTAAAAAATGCTTTCTTCTTTTAATATACT
TTTTTGTTTATCTTATTTCTAATACTTTCCCTAATCTCTTTCTTTCAGGGCAATAATGATACAATGTATC
ATGCCTCTTTGCACCATTCTAAAGAATAACAGTGATAATTTCTGGGTTAAGGCAATAGCAATATCTCTGC
ATATAAATATTTCTGCATATAAATTGTAACTGATGTAAGAGGTTTCATATTGCTAATAGCAGCTACAATC
CAGCTACCATTCTGCTTTTATTTTATGGTTGGGATAAGGCTGGATTATTCTGAGTCCAAGCTAGGCCCTT
TTGCTAATCATGTTCATACCTCTTATCTTCCTCCCACAGCTCCTGGGCAACGTGCTGTTTAAACCCGCTG
ATCAGCCTCGAGCTAGCGTCGACTAATGATAAGTTTAAACGCTAGCGTCGACAATCAACCTCTGGATTAC
AAAATTTGTGAAAGATTGACTGGTATTCTTAACTATGTTGCTCCTTTTACGCTATGTGGATACGCTGCTT
TAATGCCTTTGTATCATGCTATTGCTTCCCGTATGGCCTTCATTTTCTCCTCCTTGTATAAATCCTGGTT
GCTGTCTCTTTATGAGGAGTTGTGGCCCGTTGTCAGGCAACGTGGCGTGGTGTGCACTGTGTTTGCTGAC
GCAACCCCCACTGGTTGGGGCATTGCCACCACCTGTCAGCTCCTTTCCGGGACTTTCGCTTTCCCCCTCC
CTATTGCCACGGCGGAACTCATCGCCGCCTGCCTTGCCCGCTGCTGGACAGGGGCTCGGCTGTTGGGCAC
TGACAATTCCGTGGTGTTGTCGGGGAAGCTGACGTCCTTTCCATGGCTGCTCGCCTGTGTTGCCACCTGG
ATTCTGCGCGGGACGTCCTTCTGCTACGTCCCTTCGGCCCTCAATCCAGCGGACCTTCCTTCCCGCGGCC
TGCTGCCGGCTCTGCGGCCTCTTCCGCGTCTTCGCCTTCGCCCTCAGACGAGTCGGATCTCCCTTTGGGC
CGCCTCCCCGCCTGTAATCTAGATAGTCAGTTTAAACCCGCTGATCAGCCTCGACTGTGCCTTCTAGTTG
CCAGCCATCTGTTGTTTGCCCCTCCCCCGTGCCTTCCTTGACCCTGGAAGGTGCCACTCCCACTGTCCTT
TCCTAATAAAATGAGGAAATTGCATCGCATTGTCTGAGTAGGTGTCATTCTATTCTGGGGGGTGGGGTGG
GGCAGGACAGCAAGGGGGGGGATTGGGAAGACAATAGCAGGCATGCTGGGGATGCGGTGGGCTCTATGGC
TTCTCTCGAGGTCAGGCAACATCACCCCTTCCCTGGGTAGGTGTGTGGGTGGAGGGGCTGTGGGTTCCTT
AGCCTCTCTCCTAAGCCAAACCCAGCAAACGGCTGCCTTGGCAACCCCTCAGGGATGACAGCACTGCCAT
GCTCTCTGGCAGGCATAATGTTGCCACTGTGCCTGAGGCCAACACCCTGCGTCGGGCTGCAAACATCCAT
TCCCTTCCCTGTGGGGAGGGAGGCTCTGGGGGCCTTAGTGGGAGACTCTGGACAGGGCCAAGAGACTGTT
GTATGCACACTGCCTCCAGCCTGTCAAGAAGGCGGCGTGCCTGGCATCCCTTCTACTGGTGATTGGTGCA
GATCCCTTAGCTTTTTAAAGCTTCCTTGTTTTGTCTGATCACACACAGCAGAGCTGCCCTGTATTTGGCA
GTTGGCAGACAGACCCATCACTCCCCACCATGTCCACAGTCACTTGTGCATCCTTTCCTATAACATCCTT
GTCAGGAGCTTGGTATTAGAGGGAGTTGTTTAAGAGTGGCATAGAAAGCCCCCATATTATCCTTCCCAAG
GTCTTGGGACAGGGTGGGAAATGTTCATCTTAAATTTGTAAAATGGCATCATTAGTACAGGGTGAAGAAG
GTGACTCAAGTAGTCAAGGTGGATTGAGGTCAGGAATCTGTCTATACCAGATTGGTCCTGGGCATTTTGG
TGGATGGATGTGGGGCTTGCACTGTGTGGTTGAGAGGCCTTATAAGGTTGCCCTCCTGGAGGTACCCTGG
GCCTCATGGGCCTTCCGCTCACTGCCCGCTTTCCAGTCGGGAAACCTGTCCCCCCGGTCAGGCAACATCA
CCC
Features (pLannotate 1.2.2; 18 found; start..end, strand, type, name):
     53..93      -  rep_origin     RSF ori (fragment): Plasmids containing the RSF 1030 origin of replication can be propagated in E. coli cells that contain additional plasmids with compatible origins.
    171..759     -  rep_origin     ori: high-copy-number ColE1/pMB1/pBR322/pUC origin of replication
    930..1790    -  CDS            AmpR: β-lactamase; bla; confers resistance to ampicillin, carbenicillin, and related antibiotics
   1791..1895    -  promoter       AmpR promoter: bla
   1921..2052    -  rep_origin     M13 ori (fragment): M13 bacteriophage origin of replication; arrow indicates direction of (+) strand synthesis
   2073..2227    -  CDS            lacZα (fragment): LacZα fragment of β-galactosidase; lacZ fragment
   2261..2279    +  promoter       T7 promoter: promoter for bacteriophage T7 RNA polymerase
   2317..2397    +  CDS            HBEGF (fragment): HBEGF_CHLAE - Also known as DTR, HEGFL. Experimental evidence at protein level: Swiss-Prot protein existence level 1. Growth factor that mediates its effects via EGFR, ERBB2 and ERBB4. Required for normal cardiac valve formation and normal heart function. Promotes smooth muscle cell proliferation. May be involved in macrophage-mediated cellular proliferation. It is mitogenic for fibroblasts, but not endothelial cells. It is able to bind EGF receptor/EGFR with higher affinity than EGF itself and is a far more potent mitogen for smooth muscle cells than EGF. Also acts as a diphtheria toxin recep
   3073..3140    +  misc_feature   Ad SA (fragment): adenovirus major late transcript splice acceptor (Friedrich and Soriano, 1991)
   3140..3364    +  CDS            HBEGF (fragment): HBEGF_CHLAE - Also known as DTR, HEGFL. Experimental evidence at protein level: Swiss-Prot protein existence level 1. Growth factor that mediates its effects via EGFR, ERBB2 and ERBB4. Required for normal cardiac valve formation and normal heart function. Promotes smooth muscle cell proliferation. May be involved in macrophage-mediated cellular proliferation. It is mitogenic for fibroblasts, but not endothelial cells. It is able to bind EGF receptor/EGFR with higher affinity than EGF itself and is a far more potent mitogen for smooth muscle cells than EGF. Also acts as a diphtheria toxin recep
   3443..3508    +  CDS            3xFLAG: three tandem FLAG® epitope tags, followed by an enterokinase cleavage site
   3534..3551    +  protein_bind   attB1 (fragment): mutant version of attB; core recombination site for the Gateway® BP reaction BP Clonase™
   3557..9142    +  CDS            BRCA1: BRCA1_HUMAN - Also known as RNF53. Experimental evidence at protein level: Swiss-Prot protein existence level 1. E3 ubiquitin-protein ligase that specifically mediates the formation of 'Lys-6'-linked polyubiquitin chains and plays a central role in DNA repair by facilitating cellular responses to DNA damage (PubMed:12890688, PubMed:14976165, PubMed:16818604, PubMed:17525340, PubMed:12887909, PubMed:10500182, PubMed:19261748). It is unclear whether it also mediates the formation of other types of polyubiquitin chains (PubMed:12890688). The BRCA1-BARD1 heterodimer coordinates a diverse range of
   9228..9937    +  CDS            mRuby3 (fragment): monomeric red fluorescent protein derived from mRuby2, with improved brightness and photostability (Bajar et al., 2016)
   9970..10058   +  intron         β-globin intron (fragment): internally truncated intron from human β-globin
  10428..10819   +  intron         β-globin intron (fragment): internally truncated intron from human β-globin
  10903..11491   +  misc_feature   WPRE: woodchuck hepatitis virus posttranscriptional regulatory element
  11535..11646   +  polyA_signal   bGH poly(A) signal: bovine growth hormone polyadenylation signal
