[The description below was written by a language model from this plasmid's Addgene catalogue record and pLannotate feature annotations shown in this document.]
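Description:
pKlab1157-HBEGF-2a-3xFLAG-BRCA1(full-length)-P1749S-2a-mRuby3-HBBIVS2-WPRE is a 12.6 kb CRISPR knock-in donor built on the Xential template for targeted integration at the human HBEGF locus. It is maintained in E. coli as a high-copy plasmid through a ColE1/pUC-type origin and selected with ampicillin via β-lactamase. Remnants of a cloning backbone (lacZα and M13 ori fragments, a T7 promoter) are also annotated. The feature table shows no mammalian promoter upstream of the payload, consistent with a design in which expression after integration depends on the endogenous HBEGF gene.

The cassette begins with an HBEGF fragment, followed further downstream by an adenovirus splice acceptor joined to a second HBEGF coding segment, which the catalogue describes as mutated exon 4 plus exon 5. HBEGF is the diphtheria toxin receptor, and in the Xential approach the mutated exon is understood to render correctly edited cells toxin-resistant, allowing their selection. According to the construct name, 2A peptides then link this HBEGF sequence to 3xFLAG-tagged full-length human BRCA1 carrying the P1749S substitution, and BRCA1 in turn to the red fluorescent reporter mRuby3, so that all three proteins arise from one transcript. The catalogue lists the N-terminal tag as 3xFLAG-V5, though only 3xFLAG is annotated, alongside an attB1 remnant. Downstream of mRuby3 lie a human β-globin intron (HBBIVS2), stated by the depositor to improve stable integration into cell lines, a WPRE that enhances transcript expression, and a bGH polyadenylation signal.

The plasmid is intended for generating cell lines that stably express this BRCA1 missense variant. The associated study examines how HSP90 buffers deleterious BRCA1 variation.
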