Addgene plasmid #248997: pKlab1157-HBEGF-2a-3xFLAG-BRCA1(full-length)-P1749S-2a-mRuby3-HBBIVS2-WPRE
Purpose: This plasmid expresses the BRCA1 sequence with P1749S mutation, the construct includes a HBBIVS2 intron sequence at the 3' end of the mRuby sequence to improve the stable integration into cell lines
Depositing lab: Georgios Karras. Depositing organization: University of Texas MD Anderson Cancer Center. Publication: HSP90 buffers deleterious genetic variations in BRCA1. Gracia B, Zhang XH, Montes P, Pham TC, Huang M, Chen J, Karras GI. Mol Cell. 2025 Nov 19:S1097-2765(25)00867-6. doi: 10.1016/j.molcel.2025.10.026. PubMed 41265458.
Backbone
  Vector backbone: Xential template for knock-in at the HBEGF locus
  Vector type: CRISPR
  Selectable markers: HBEGF(Exon4mut&Exon5), mRuby12
Growth in bacteria
  Bacterial resistance: Ampicillin, 100 μg/mL
  Growth temperature: 37°C
  Growth strain: DH5alpha
  Copy number: High Copy
Gene/Insert
  Gene/Insert name: BRCA1
  Species: H. sapiens (human)
  Mutation: P1749S
  Entrez Gene: BRCA1 (a.k.a. BRCAI, BRCC1, BROVCA1, FANCS, IRIS, PNCA4, PPP1R53, PSCP, RNF53)
  Tag / fusion protein: 3x-FLAG-V5 (N terminal on insert)
  Cloning method: Gibson Cloning
Resource information
  A portion of this plasmid was derived from a plasmid made by: based on vectors from Li et al. Nat Comms 2021 (PMID: 33479216)
Terms and licenses: Academic/Nonprofit Terms; Industry Terms: Not Available to Industry
How to cite: pKlab1157-HBEGF-2a-3xFLAG-BRCA1(full-length)-P1749S-2a-mRuby3-HBBIVS2-WPRE was a gift from Georgios Karras (Addgene plasmid # 248997 ; http://n2t.net/addgene:248997 ; RRID:Addgene_248997)
